>Addgene plasmid #27724 | pUT1134-HQ858678 | depositor full sequence | sequence record 13028 | Author sequence
CAAATAATGATTTTATTTTGACTGATAGTGACCTGTTCGTTGCAACAAATTGATGAGCAATGCTTTTTTA
TAATGCCAACTTTGTACAAAAAAGCAGGCTCCGCGGCCGCCCCCTTCACCATGGCGGCGGCAAAGGCGCG
GGGAGGGGAGTTCCCCGTGGGCATGAAGGTGCTGGTTGTGGACGACGACCCGACGTGCCTCGTTGTGCTC
AAGAGGATGCTCCTTGAGTGCCGATATGACGTGACAACATGTCCTCAGGCTACAAGAGCACTAACTATGT
TGCGAGAGAATAGGCGTGGTTTTGATGTTATAATAAGTGATGTCCACATGCCGGATATGGACGGATTCAG
GCTACTTGAACTTGTAGGCCTTGAGATGGACCTTCCAGTTATCATGATGTCTGCTGATTCAAGAACGGAT
ATTGTAATGAACGGAATTAAGCATGGAGCATGTGACTATTTAATAAAACCTGTCAGAATGGAGGAGCTGA
AAAACATCTGGCAACATGTTATTAGGAAAAAATTTAATGAAAACAAGGACCATGAGCATTCTGGTAGCCT
AGATGACACCGATCGTAACAGACCAACCAATAATGATAATGAATACGCTTCCTCCGCGAATGATGGAGGT
GATGGCAGCTGGAAATCTCAGAGAAAGAAAAGAGAGAAAGAAGATGATGAAACTGACCTCGAAAATGGTG
ATCCTTCTTCTACATCAAAGAAACCAAGAGTTGTTTGGTCAGTTGAGCTTCATCAACAATTTGTGAATGC
AGTCAATCACCTCGGGATAGACAAAGCTGTCCCAAAGAAAATTTTGGAATTGATGAATGTCCCAGGCTTA
ACCAGGGAAAATGTTGCCAGCCATTTGCAGAAATTCAGACTCTACCTGAAGAGAATTGCTCAGCATCATG
CAGGAATACCTCATCCATTTGTTGCGCCTGTATCTAGTGCTAACGTTGCTCCGTTAGGAGGACTGGAATT
CCAAGCTTTGGCTGCTTCTGGTCAGATCCCTCCTCAAGCTCTGGCTGCTTTGCAGGATGAACTCCTTGGT
CGACCTACAAGCAGTTTGGCGTTGCCTGGAAGGGACCAGTCATCTTTGCGAGTGGCTGCAATCAAAGGAA
ACAAGCACCATGAAGAAAGAGAAATAGCATTTGGTCAACCCATATACAAGTGTCAGAATAATGCATATGG
TGCATTCCCTCAAAACAGCCCAGCAGTTGGAGGATTGCAACCTTTTGCAGCTTGGCCCAATAACAAAGTT
GGTATGACTGATTCAACAAGCACATTGGGAAATGTGGGCAATTCTCAAAATAGCAATATGCTATTGCATG
AATTGCAGCAACAGCCAGACACCTTGCTGTTAGGAACCCTTCACAATATTGATGCCAAACCTTCTGGTGT
AGTTATGCCATCTCAGTCGTTAAATACATTCCCGGCTAGTGAGGGTATCTCACCTAATCAAAATCCCTTG
ATTATACCATCTCAACCCCCAAGTTTTGTGTCATCAATTCCTCCATCCATGAAACATGAATCTCTTCTTG
GATTACCTTCAACGTCAACCAGTCTGTTGGGCGGGCTTGATATGGTTAATCAAGCTTCAACAAGTCAGGC
TTTGATTAGTAGCCATGGAACAAATCTTCCTGGTCTCATGAACCGTAGCTCAAATGCAATCCCTTCACCA
GGAATTAGTAATTTTCAAAGTGGAAATATTCATTATGTTGTTAATCAGAACGCTATGGGAGTTAGCTCTA
AGCCACCAGGTGTTCTAAAGACCGAGAGCACTGACTCACTGAGTTGTAGTTATGGCTATATTGGTGGTAG
CACCAGTGTGGACTCTGGCTTGTTCTCTTCTCAGTCCAAAAATCCACAGTATGATCTACTGCAGAATCAA
AATGATGTTAACGGCAGCTGGTCGCCTTCACAAGATTTTGATAGTTTTGGAAATTCTCTTGGGCAAGGCC
ACCCTGGTACCACTTCATCTAACTTCCAGAGTTCCGCCCTTGGGAAGTTGCCTGACCAAGGACGAGGGAG
AAATCATGGGTTTGTCGGGAAAGGCACTTGCATTCCAAGCCGCTTTGCAGTGGATGAGGTTGAATCTCCA
ACTAACAACTTGAGCCACAGCATTGGAAACAGTGGAGACATAGTGAACCCCGACATATTTGGATTTAGTG
GACATATGAAGGGTGGGCGCGCCGACCCAGCTTTCTTGTACAAAGTTGGCATTATAAGAAAGCATTGCTT
ATCAATTTGTTGCAACGAACAGGTCACTATCAGTCAAAATAAAATCATTATTTGCCATCCAGCTGATATC
CCCTATAGTGAGTCGTATTACATGGTCATAGCTGTTTCCTGGCAGCTCTGGCCCGTGTCTCAAAATCTCT
GATGTTACATTGCACAAGATAAAAATATATCATCATGAACAATAAAACTGTCTGCTTACATAAACAGTAA
TACAAGGGGTGTTATGAGCCATATTCAACGGGAAACGTCGAGGCCGCGATTAAATTCCAACATGGATGCT
GATTTATATGGGTATAAATGGGCTCGCGATAATGTCGGGCAATCAGGTGCGACAATCTATCGCTTGTATG
GGAAGCCCGATGCGCCAGAGTTGTTTCTGAAACATGGCAAAGGTAGCGTTGCCAATGATGTTACAGATGA
GATGGTCAGACTAAACTGGCTGACGGAATTTATGCCTCTTCCGACCATCAAGCATTTTATCCGTACTCCT
GATGATGCATGGTTACTCACCACTGCGATCCCCGGAAAAACAGCATTCCAGGTATTAGAAGAATATCCTG
ATTCAGGTGAAAATATTGTTGATGCGCTGGCAGTGTTCCTGCGCCGGTTGCATTCGATTCCTGTTTGTAA
TTGTCCTTTTAACAGCGATCGCGTATTTCGTCTCGCTCAGGCGCAATCACGAATGAATAACGGTTTGGTT
GATGCGAGTGATTTTGATGACGAGCGTAATGGCTGGCCTGTTGAACAAGTCTGGAAAGAAATGCATAAAC
TTTTGCCATTCTCACCGGATTCAGTCGTCACTCATGGTGATTTCTCACTTGATAACCTTATTTTTGACGA
GGGGAAATTAATAGGTTGTATTGATGTTGGACGAGTCGGAATCGCAGACCGATACCAGGATCTTGCCATC
CTATGGAACTGCCTCGGTGAGTTTTCTCCTTCATTACAGAAACGGCTTTTTCAAAAATATGGTATTGATA
ATCCTGATATGAATAAATTGCAGTTTCATTTGATGCTCGATGAGTTTTTCTAATCAGAATTGGTTAATTG
GTTGTAACACTGGCAGAGCATTACGCTGACTTGACGGGACGGCGCAAGCTCATGACCAAAATCCCTTAAC
GTGAGTTACGCGTCGTTCCACTGAGCGTCAGACCCCGTAGAAAAGATCAAAGGATCTTCTTGAGATCCTT
TTTTTCTGCGCGTAATCTGCTGCTTGCAAACAAAAAAACCACCGCTACCAGCGGTGGTTTGTTTGCCGGA
TCAAGAGCTACCAACTCTTTTTCCGAAGGTAACTGGCTTCAGCAGAGCGCAGATACCAAATACTGTCCTT
CTAGTGTAGCCGTAGTTAGGCCACCACTTCAAGAACTCTGTAGCACCGCCTACATACCTCGCTCTGCTAA
TCCTGTTACCAGTGGCTGCTGCCAGTGGCGATAAGTCGTGTCTTACCGGGTTGGACTCAAGACGATAGTT
ACCGGATAAGGCGCAGCGGTCGGGCTGAACGGGGGGTTCGTGCACACAGCCCAGCTTGGAGCGAACGACC
TACACCGAACTGAGATACCTACAGCGTGAGCATTGAGAAAGCGCCACGCTTCCCGAAGGGAGAAAGGCGG
ACAGGTATCCGGTAAGCGGCAGGGTCGGAACAGGAGAGCGCACGAGGGAGCTTCCAGGGGGAAACGCCTG
GTATCTTTATAGTCCTGTCGGGTTTCGCCACCTCTGACTTGAGCGTCGATTTTTGTGATGCTCGTCAGGG
GGGCGGAGCCTATGGAAAAACGCCAGCAACGCGGCCTTTTTACGGTTCCTGGCCTTTTGCTGGCCTTTTG
CTCACATGTTCTTTCCTGCGTTATCCCCTGATTCTGTGGATAACCGTATTACCGCCTTTGAGTGAGCTGA
TACCGCTCGCCGCAGCCGAACGACCGAGCGCAGCGAGTCAGTGAGCGAGGAAGCGGAAGAGCGCCCAATA
CGCAAACCGCCTCTCCCCGCGCGTTGGCCGATTCATTAATGCAGCTGGCACGACAGGTTTCCCGACTGGA
AAGCGGGCAGTGAGCGCAACGCAATTAATACGCGTACCGCTAGCCAGGAAGAGTTTGTAGAAACGCAAAA
AGGCCATCCGTCAGGATGGCCTTCTGCTTAGTTTGATGCCTGGCAGTTTATGGCGGGCGTCCTGCCCGCC
ACCCTCCGGGCCGTTGCTTCACAACGTTCAAATCCGCTCCCGGCGGATTTGTCCTACTCAGGAGAGCGTT
CACCGACAAACAACAGATAAAACGAAAGGCCCAGTCTTCCGACTGAGCCTTTCGTTTTATTTGATGCCTG
GCAGTTCCCTACTCTCGCGTTAACGCTAGCATGGATGTTTTCCCAGTCACGACGTTGTAAAACGACGGCC
AGTCTTAAGCTCGGGCCC
Features (pLannotate 1.2.2; 10 found; start..end, strand, type, name):
      1..100     +  protein_bind   attL1: mutant version of attL; recombination site for the Gateway® LR reaction LR Clonase™
    121..2178    +  CDS            RR21: ORR21_ORYSJ - Also known as ORR1 From Oryza sativa subsp. japonica (Rice).
   2195..2294    -  protein_bind   attL2: mutant version of attL; recombination site for the Gateway® LR reaction LR Clonase™
   2312..2330    -  promoter       T7 promoter: promoter for bacteriophage T7 RNA polymerase
   2464..3273    +  CDS            KanR: aminoglycoside phosphotransferase; aph(3')-Ia; confers resistance to kanamycin in bacteria or G418 (Geneticin®) in eukaryotes
   3420..4008    +  rep_origin     ori: high-copy-number ColE1/pMB1/pBR322/pUC origin of replication
   4191..4283    +  CDS            lacI (fragment): lac repressor; lacI; The lac repressor binds to the lac operator to inhibit transcription in E. coli. This inhibition can be relieved by adding lactose or isopropyl-β-D-thiogalactopyranoside (IPTG).
   4338..4365    -  terminator     rrnB T2 terminator: transcription terminator T2 from the E. coli rrnB gene
   4497..4540    +  terminator     rrnB T1 terminator: Escherichia coli rrnB; transcription terminator T1 from the E. coli rrnB gene
   4587..4623    -  CDS            lacZα (fragment): LacZα fragment of β-galactosidase; lacZ fragment
