[The description below was written by a language model from this plasmid's Addgene catalogue record and pLannotate feature annotations shown in this document.]
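Description:
pUT1134-HQ858678 is a Gateway entry clone built on the Invitrogen pENTR/D backbone. It carries the coding sequence of a maize (Zea mays) ARR-B family transcription factor and belongs to a maize transcription factor open reading frame collection assembled for functional genomics. The full plasmid is 4,638 nt. It is propagated in E. coli under kanamycin selection, conferred by an aph(3')-Ia aminoglycoside phosphotransferase gene, and replicates from a ColE1/pUC-type origin. The catalogue lists the plasmid as low copy, whereas the annotation describes this origin class as high copy.

The 2,058 bp insert was PCR-amplified from a full-length cDNA template and retains its native stop codon, so it is suited to untagged or N-terminally tagged expression but not to C-terminal fusions. The annotation tool labels the ORF by its similarity to rice ORR21, a type-B response regulator. That label reflects homology to a related protein; the species of origin recorded for the insert is maize. The ORF is flanked by attL1 and attL2 sites, which allow directional transfer into any attR-containing destination vector by an LR Clonase reaction. No promoter is positioned to drive the insert in the sense direction. A T7 promoter lies beyond attL2 on the opposite strand, facing back toward the insert, so it would yield antisense transcripts. rrnB T1 and T2 terminators upstream of attL1 insulate the cloning region from read-through transcription, and the short lacI and lacZα fragments are backbone remnants. The clone therefore serves as a sequence-verified shuttle source for moving this ORF into expression vectors of the user's choice.
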