Addgene plasmid #27724: pUT1134-HQ858678
Depositing lab: John Gray & Erich Grotewold. Depositing organization: University of Toledo. Publication: The Maize TFome--development of a transcription factor open reading frame collection for functional genomics. Burdo B, Gray J, Goetting-Minesky MP, Wittler B, Hunt M, Li T, Velliquette D, Thomas J, Gentzel I, dos Santos Brito M, Mejia-Guerra MK, Connolly LN, Qaisi D, Li W, Casas MI, Doseff AI, Grotewold E. Plant J. 2014 Oct;80(2):356-66. doi: 10.1111/tpj.12623. Epub 2014 Aug 26. PubMed 25053252.
Backbone
  Vector backbone: pENTR/D
  Backbone manufacturer: Invitrogen
  Backbone size w/o insert (bp): 2580
  Vector type: Entry vector
Growth in bacteria
  Bacterial resistance: Kanamycin, 50 μg/mL
  Growth temperature: 37°C
  Growth strain: DH5alpha
  Growth instructions: E. coli TOP10
  Copy number: Low Copy
Gene/Insert
  Gene/Insert name: ARR-B transcription factor from DV033253
  Species: Zea mays
  Insert size (bp): 2058
  GenBank ID: HQ858678
  Cloning method: Restriction Enzyme
  Sequencing primers: 5′ M13 For; 3′ M13 Rev
Terms and licenses: Academic/Nonprofit Terms; Industry Terms: Not Available to Industry
Depositor comments: This CDS was amplified using PCR from a full length cDNA template from the Maize Full-length cDNA Project (www.maizecdna.org) and the PCR product included the stop codon. The PCR product was cloned into a Gateway pENTR/D vector. Further information on this gene may be obtained at www.grassius.org using the GenBank number. (The second half of the plasmid name is the GenBank Number for the sequence of the insert)
How to cite: pUT1134-HQ858678 was a gift from John Gray & Erich Grotewold (Addgene plasmid # 27724 ; http://n2t.net/addgene:27724 ; RRID:Addgene_27724)
