>Addgene plasmid #27724 | pUT1134-HQ858678 | addgene partial sequence | sequence record 34050 | 27724 with M13pUC-fwd
ATGATTTTATTTTGACTGATAGTGACCTGTTCGTTGCAACAAATTGATGAGCAATGCTTTTTTATAATGC
CAACTTTGTACAAAAAAGCAGGCTCCGCGGCCGCCCCCTTCACCATGGCGGCGGCAAAGGCGCGGGGAGG
GGAGTTCCCCGTGGGCATGAAGGTGCTGGTTGTGGACGACGACCCGACGTGCCTCGTTGTGCTCAAGAGG
ATGCTCCTTGAGTGCCGATATGACGTGACAACATGTCCTCAGGCTACAAGAGCACTAACTATGTTGCGAG
AGAATAGGCGTGGTTTTGATGTTATAATAAGTGATGTCCACATGCCGGATATGGACGGATTCAGGCTACT
TGAACTTGTAGGCCTTGAGATGGACCTTCCAGTTATCATGATGTCTGCTGATTCAAGAACGGATATTGTA
ATGAACGGAATTAAGCATGGAGCATGTGACTATTTAATAAAACCTGTCAGAATGGAGGAGCTGAAAAACA
TCTGGCAACATGTTATTAGGAAAAAATTTAATGAAAACAAGGACCATGAGCATTCTGGTAGCCTAGATGA
CACCGATCGTAACAGACCAACCAATAATGATAATGAATACGCTTCCTCCGCGAATGATGGAGGTGATGGC
AGCTGGAAATCTCAGAGAAAGAAAAGAGAGAAAGAAGATGATGAAACTGACCTCGAAAATGGTGATCCTT
CTTCTACATCAAAGAAACCAAGAGTTGTTTGGTCAGTTGAGCTTCATCAACAATTTGTGAATGCAGTCAA
TCACCTCGGGATAGACAAAGCTGTCCCAAAGAAAATTTTGGAATTGATGAATGT
